Addgene plasmid #230538: AiP1605 - pAAV-AiE2272m-minBG-SYFP2-WPRE3-BGHpA
Purpose: AiE2272m is an enhancer sequence, designed to drive AAV-mediated transgene expression in specific populations of brain cells
Depositing lab: Allen Institute for Brain Science & Bosiljka Tasic. Depositing organization: Allen Institute. Publication: A suite of enhancer AAVs and transgenic mouse lines for genetic access to cortical cell types. Ben-Simon Y, Hooper M, Narayan S, Daigle TL, Dwivedi D, Way SW, Oster A, Stafford DA, Mich JK, Taormina MJ, Martinez RA, Opitz-Araya X, Roth JR, Alexander JR, Allen S, Amster A, Arbuckle J, Ayala A, Baker PM, Bakken TE, Barcelli T, Barta S, Bendrick J, Bertagnolli D, Bielstein C, Bishwakarma P, Bowlus J, Boyer G, Brouner K, Casian B, Casper T, Chakka AB, Chakrabarty R, Chance RK, Chavan S, Clark M, Colbert K, Collman F, Daniel S, Departee M, DiValentin P, Donadio N, Dotson N, Egdorf T, Fliss T, Gabitto M, Garcia J, Gary A, Gasperini M, Gloe J, Goldy J, Gore BB, Graybuck L, Greisman N, Haeseleer F, Halterman C, Haradon Z, Hastings SD, Helback O, Ho W, Hockemeyer D, Huang C, Huff S, Hunker A, Johansen N, Jones D, Juneau Z, Kalmbach B, Kannan M, Khem S, Kussick E, Kutsal R, Larsen R, Lee C, Lee AY, Leibly M, Lenz GH, Li S, Liang E, Lusk N, Madigan Z, Malloy J, Malone J, McCue R, Melchor J, Mollenkopf T, Moosman S, Morin E, Newman D, Ng L, Ngo K, Omstead V, Otto S, Oyama A, Pena N, Pham T, Phillips E, Pom CA, Potekhina L, Ransford S, Ray PL, Rette D, Reynoldson C, Rimorin C, Rocha D, Ruiz A, Sanchez REA, Sawyer L, Sedeno-Cortes A, Sevigny JP, Shapovalova N, Shepard N, Shulga L, Sigler AR, Siverts L, Soliman S, Somasundaram S, Staats B, Stewart K, Szelenyi E, Tieu M, Trader C, Tran A, van Velthoven CTJ, Walker M, Wang Y, Weed N, Wirthlin M, Wood T, Wynalda B, Yao Z, Zhou T, Ariza J, Dee N, Reding M, Ronellenfitch K, Mufti S, Sunkin SM, Smith KA, Esposito L, Waters J, Thyagarajan B, Yao S, Lein ES, Zeng H, Levi BP, Ngai J, Ting JT, Tasic B. Cell. 2025 May 16:S0092-8674(25)00513-6. doi: 10.1016/j.cell.2025.05.002. PubMed 40403729.
Backbone
  Vector backbone: pAAV2
  Vector type: AAV
Growth in bacteria
  Bacterial resistance: Ampicillin, 100 μg/mL
  Growth temperature: 37°C
  Growth strain: NEB Stable
  Copy number: High Copy
Gene/Insert
  Gene/Insert name: SYFP2
  Species: Synthetic
  Promoter: minBG
  Cloning method: Gibson Cloning
Terms and licenses: Academic/Nonprofit Terms; Industry Terms: Not Available to Industry
How to cite: AiP1605 - pAAV-AiE2272m-minBG-SYFP2-WPRE3-BGHpA was a gift from Allen Institute for Brain Science & Bosiljka Tasic (Addgene plasmid # 230538 ; http://n2t.net/addgene:230538 ; RRID:Addgene_230538)
