[The description below was written by a language model from this plasmid's Addgene catalogue record and pLannotate feature annotations shown in this document.]
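Description:
AiP1605 - pAAV-AiE2272m-minBG-SYFP2-WPRE3-BGHpA is an AAV transfer plasmid built on a pAAV2 backbone, about 4.8 kb in the sequenced record, intended for packaging an enhancer-driven fluorescent reporter into recombinant adeno-associated virus. It is maintained in bacteria as a high-copy plasmid through a ColE1/pUC-type origin and selected with ampicillin via the β-lactamase gene under its own promoter. The backbone also carries an f1 phage origin and small remnants of pBR322 bom and rop sequence. The recorded recombination-deficient growth strain is consistent with the need to keep the repeat-rich ITRs intact.

The payload lies between AAV2 inverted terminal repeats, which supply the cis signals for genome replication and encapsidation. The right ITR is annotated in full, whereas only short fragments of the left ITR were detected. Downstream of the left ITR is an unannotated stretch of roughly 680 bp that, going by the construct name and catalogue fields, should hold the AiE2272m enhancer and the minimal beta-globin promoter (minBG), though the feature table does not mark either element. A minimal promoter has little activity alone, so transcription depends on the adjacent enhancer, which confers cell-type selectivity. The expressed gene is SYFP2, a monomeric, fast-maturing yellow fluorescent protein derived from Aequorea victoria. It is followed by WPRE3, a shortened woodchuck posttranscriptional element (annotated as two WPRE fragments) that boosts transcript expression while saving packaging space, and by the bovine growth hormone polyadenylation signal.

The construct serves as a reporter for enhancer activity, labelling specific populations of brain cells after AAV delivery. The record does not state which cell population AiE2272m targets.
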