Features (pLannotate 1.2.2; 14 found; start..end, strand, type, name):
     12..39      +  repeat_region  AAV2 ITR (fragment): inverted terminal repeat of adeno-associated virus serotype 2 inverted
     68..95      +  repeat_region  AAV2 ITR (fragment): inverted terminal repeat of adeno-associated virus serotype 2 inverted
    776..1492    +  CDS            SYFP2: SYFP2 is a basic (constitutively fluorescent) yellow fluorescent protein published in 2006, derived from Aequorea victoria. It is reported to be a very rapidly-maturing monomer with moderate acid sensitivity.
   1532..1689    +  misc_feature   WPRE (fragment): woodchuck hepatitis virus posttranscriptional regulatory element
   1695..1775    +  misc_feature   WPRE (fragment): woodchuck hepatitis virus posttranscriptional regulatory element
   1792..1903    +  polyA_signal   bGH poly(A) signal: bovine growth hormone polyadenylation signal
   2021..2161    +  repeat_region  AAV2 ITR: inverted terminal repeat of adeno-associated virus serotype 2 inverted
   2166..2217    -  misc_feature   bom (fragment): basis of mobility region from pBR322
   2236..2691    +  rep_origin     f1 ori (sequence partly withheld): f1 bacteriophage origin of replication; arrow indicates direction of (+) strand synthesis
   2692..2741    -  misc_feature   bom (fragment): basis of mobility region from pBR322
   2843..2878    -  CDS            rop (fragment): Rop protein, which maintains plasmids at low copy number; rop
   2973..3077    +  promoter       AmpR promoter: bla
   3078..3938    +  CDS            AmpR: β-lactamase; bla; confers resistance to ampicillin, carbenicillin, and related antibiotics
   4109..4697    +  rep_origin     ori: high-copy-number ColE1/pMB1/pBR322/pUC origin of replication
>Addgene plasmid #230538 | AiP1605 - pAAV-AiE2272m-minBG-SYFP2-WPRE3-BGHpA | addgene full sequence | sequence record 461979 | Addgene NGS Result
CCTGCAGGCAGCTGCGCGCTCGCTCGCTCACTGAGGCCGCCCGGGCGTCGGGCGACCTTTGGTCGCCCGG
CCTCAGTGAGCGAGCGAGCGCGCAGAGAGGGAGTGGCCAACTCCATCACTAGGGGTTCCTGCGGCCGCAC
GCGTTGTAAGAGTAATAATCGCCGGCGCCATCCATCTCAAGGCCACAGGCTGAGCAGATATTTTCCATCT
CCACAGCTGAATGCAGACATTCCAGAGAGCACTGCTTCCTCTCTCCTGAGCTTCTAGGCAGGCGAGGGTC
TCAAGCACAACATCTGTGCCTAGGCCCCAGCTCTCTGTCACAGGGAAGGAAGAGACAAAGCCCAGGGTCT
TGCAGCCAGGCCTGAGAGGCCCAGTCAGGGGGAGCAAGCCAGGCCTCCCAGCCAGCACCATTCACACCAG
GCCCTTCCCACTTCCTCTTTCCCCTTTCTCCCCATGACAACATCTTGAACCAGTGCCTTCACTGGCAAGC
CCAAGCACTCTGGGGTTTTGTAGTTCTGAGGAGGCTCCCACGCTCAGCTGTGCACACAGCCCTTGGACAA
GCTGCTGAGGTTGCCTGTGGTACTCGGGGCAAAACACGAATCTCCAGCCCACACATGTTCTCTGAGGCCT
CTGCTTCAGGGACGGAGGTGAGGTGTCCCTGGCCCTCCCGCCGGCGGAGCTCGGGCTGGGCATAAAAGTC
AGGGCAGAGCCATCTATTGCTTACATTTGCTTCTGGGATCCAGATCTTTCGAAGCTAGCGCTACCGGTCG
CCACCATGGTGAGCAAGGGCGAGGAGCTGTTCACCGGGGTGGTGCCCATCCTGGTCGAGCTGGACGGCGA
CGTAAACGGCCACAAGTTCAGCGTGTCCGGCGAGGGCGAGGGCGATGCCACCTACGGCAAGCTGACCCTG
AAGCTGATCTGCACCACCGGCAAGCTGCCCGTGCCCTGGCCCACCCTCGTGACCACCCTGGGCTACGGCG
TGCAGTGCTTCGCCCGCTACCCCGACCACATGAAGCAGCACGACTTCTTCAAGTCCGCCATGCCCGAAGG
CTACGTCCAGGAGCGCACCATCTTCTTCAAGGACGACGGCAACTACAAGACCCGCGCCGAGGTGAAGTTC
GAGGGCGACACCCTGGTGAACCGCATCGAGCTGAAGGGCATCGACTTCAAGGAGGACGGCAACATCCTGG
GGCACAAGCTGGAGTACAACTACAACAGCCACAACGTCTATATCACCGCCGACAAGCAGAAGAACGGCAT
CAAGGCCAACTTCAAGATCCGCCACAACATCGAGGACGGCGGCGTGCAGCTCGCCGACCACTACCAGCAG
AACACCCCCATCGGCGACGGCCCCGTGCTGCTGCCCGACAACCACTACCTGAGCTACCAGTCCAAGCTGA
GCAAAGACCCCAACGAGAAGCGCGATCACATGGTCCTGCTGGAGTTCGTGACCGCCGCCGGGATCACTCT
CGGCATGGACGAGCTGTACAAGTAAGTCGACGGCGCGCCGCGGCCGCGAATTCGATATCATAATCAACCT
CTGGATTACAAAATTTGTGAAAGATTGACTGGTATTCTTAACTATGTTGCTCCTTTTACGCTATGTGGAT
ACGCTGCTTTAATGCCTTTGTATCATGCTATTGCTTCCCGTATGGCTTTCATTTTCTCCTCCTTGTATAA
ATCCTGGTTAGTTCTTGCCACGGCGGAACTCATCGCCGCCTGCCTTGCCCGCTGCTGGACAGGGGCTCGG
CTGTTGGGCACTGACAATTCCGTGGCTCGAGAGATCTTCGACTGTGCCTTCTAGTTGCCAGCCATCTGTT
GTTTGCCCCTCCCCCGTGCCTTCCTTGACCCTGGAAGGTGCCACTCCCACTGTCCTTTCCTAATAAAATG
AGGAAATTGCATCGCATTGTCTGAGTAGGTGTCATTCTATTCTGGGGGGTGGGGTGGGGCAGGACAGCAA
GGGGGAGGATTGGGAAGACAATAGCAGGCATGAGATCTCACGTGCGGACCGAGCGGCCGCAGGAACCCCT
AGTGATGGAGTTGGCCACTCCCTCTCTGCGCGCTCGCTCGCTCACTGAGGCCGGGCGACCAAAGGTCGCC
CGACGCCCGGGCTTTGCCCGGGCGGCCTCAGTGAGCGAGCGAGCGCGCAGCTGCCTGCAGGGGCGCCTGA
TGCGGTATTTTCTCCTTACGCATCTGTGCGGTATTTCACACCGCATA
[95 nt withheld, positions 2218-2312]
T
[46 nt withheld, positions 2314-2359]
C
[141 nt withheld, positions 2361-2501]
CCTTTGACGTTGGAGTCCACGTTCTTT
[37 nt withheld, positions 2529-2565]
ACTCTATCTCGGGCTATTCTTTTGATTTATAAGGGATTTTGCCGATTTCGGTCTATTGGTTAAAAAATGA
GCTGATTTAACAAAAATTTAACGCGAATTTTAACAAAATATTAACGTTTACAATTTTATGGTGCACTCTC
AGTACAATCTGCTCTGATGCCGCATAGTTAAGCCAGCCCCGACACCCGCCAACACCCGCTGACGCGCCCT
GACGGGCTTGTCTGCTCCCGGCATCCGCTTACAGACAAGCTGTGACCGTCTCCGGGAGCTGCATGTGTCA
GAGGTTTTCACCGTCATCACCGAAACGCGCGAGACGAAAGGGCCTCGTGATACGCCTATTTTTATAGGTT
AATGTCATGATAATAATGGTTTCTTAGACGTCAGGTGGCACTTTTCGGGGAAATGTGCGCGGAACCCCTA
TTTGTTTATTTTTCTAAATACATTCAAATATGTATCCGCTCATGAGACAATAACCCTGATAAATGCTTCA
ATAATATTGAAAAAGGAAGAGTATGAGTATTCAACATTTCCGTGTCGCCCTTATTCCCTTTTTTGCGGCA
TTTTGCCTTCCTGTTTTTGCTCACCCAGAAACGCTGGTGAAAGTAAAAGATGCTGAAGATCAGTTGGGTG
CACGAGTGGGTTACATCGAACTGGATCTCAACAGCGGTAAGATCCTTGAGAGTTTTCGCCCCGAAGAACG
TTTTCCAATGATGAGCACTTTTAAAGTTCTGCTATGTGGCGCGGTATTATCCCGTATTGACGCCGGGCAA
GAGCAACTCGGTCGCCGCATACACTATTCTCAGAATGACTTGGTTGAGTACTCACCAGTCACAGAAAAGC
ATCTTACGGATGGCATGACAGTAAGAGAATTATGCAGTGCTGCCATAACCATGAGTGATAACACTGCGGC
CAACTTACTTCTGACAACGATCGGAGGACCGAAGGAGCTAACCGCTTTTTTGCACAACATGGGGGATCAT
GTAACTCGCCTTGATCGTTGGGAACCGGAGCTGAATGAAGCCATACCAAACGACGAGCGTGACACCACGA
TGCCTGTAGCAATGGCAACAACGTTGCGCAAACTATTAACTGGCGAACTACTTACTCTAGCTTCCCGGCA
ACAATTAATAGACTGGATGGAGGCGGATAAAGTTGCAGGACCACTTCTGCGCTCGGCCCTTCCGGCTGGC
TGGTTTATTGCTGATAAATCTGGAGCCGGTGAGCGTGGGTCTCGCGGTATCATTGCAGCACTGGGGCCAG
ATGGTAAGCCCTCCCGTATCGTAGTTATCTACACGACGGGGAGTCAGGCAACTATGGATGAACGAAATAG
ACAGATCGCTGAGATAGGTGCCTCACTGATTAAGCATTGGTAACTGTCAGACCAAGTTTACTCATATATA
CTTTAGATTGATTTAAAACTTCATTTTTAATTTAAAAGGATCTAGGTGAAGATCCTTTTTGATAATCTCA
TGACCAAAATCCCTTAACGTGAGTTTTCGTTCCACTGAGCGTCAGACCCCGTAGAAAAGATCAAAGGATC
TTCTTGAGATCCTTTTTTTCTGCGCGTAATCTGCTGCTTGCAAACAAAAAAACCACCGCTACCAGCGGTG
GTTTGTTTGCCGGATCAAGAGCTACCAACTCTTTTTCCGAAGGTAACTGGCTTCAGCAGAGCGCAGATAC
CAAATACTGTTCTTCTAGTGTAGCCGTAGTTAGGCCACCACTTCAAGAACTCTGTAGCACCGCCTACATA
CCTCGCTCTGCTAATCCTGTTACCAGTGGCTGCTGCCAGTGGCGATAAGTCGTGTCTTACCGGGTTGGAC
TCAAGACGATAGTTACCGGATAAGGCGCAGCGGTCGGGCTGAACGGGGGGTTCGTGCACACAGCCCAGCT
TGGAGCGAACGACCTACACCGAACTGAGATACCTACAGCGTGAGCTATGAGAAAGCGCCACGCTTCCCGA
AGGGAGAAAGGCGGACAGGTATCCGGTAAGCGGCAGGGTCGGAACAGGAGAGCGCACGAGGGAGCTTCCA
GGGGGAAACGCCTGGTATCTTTATAGTCCTGTCGGGTTTCGCCACCTCTGACTTGAGCGTCGATTTTTGT
GATGCTCGTCAGGGGGGCGGAGCCTATGGAAAAACGCCAGCAACGCGGCCTTTTTACGGTTCCTGGCCTT
TTGCTGGCCTTTTGCTCACATGT
